Addgene plasmid #168092: Cyterm-mAvicFP1 pDRF1-GW
Purpose: Expresses Cyterm-mAvicFP1 to check for monomericity.
Depositing lab: Bas Teusink. Depositing organization: Vrije Universiteit Amsterdam. Publication: Side-by-Side Systematic Characterization of Novel FPs in Budding Yeast. Botman D, de Groot DH, Wehrens M, van Rossum K, Yska S, van der Kieft B, Albert V, Minghetti N, Goedhart J, Teusink B. ACS Synth Biol. 2026 Apr 1. doi: 10.1021/acssynbio.5c00676. PubMed 41919951.
Backbone
  Vector backbone: pDRF1-GW
  Vector type: Yeast Expression
  Selectable markers: URA3
Growth in bacteria
  Bacterial resistance: Ampicillin, 100 μg/mL
  Growth temperature: 37°C
  Growth strain: DH5alpha
  Copy number: High Copy
Gene/Insert
  Gene/Insert name: mAvicFP1
  Species: Synthetic
  Cloning method: Restriction Enzyme; 5′ cloning site Unknown (unknown if destroyed); 3′ cloning site Unknown (unknown if destroyed)
Terms and licenses: Academic/Nonprofit Terms; Industry Terms: Not Available to Industry
How to cite: Cyterm-mAvicFP1 pDRF1-GW was a gift from Bas Teusink (Addgene plasmid # 168092 ; http://n2t.net/addgene:168092 ; RRID:Addgene_168092)
