[The description below was written by a language model from this plasmid's Addgene catalogue record and pLannotate feature annotations shown in this document.]
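Description:
Cyterm-mAvicFP1 pDRF1-GW is a yeast expression plasmid built on the pDRF1-GW backbone, an E. coli/Saccharomyces cerevisiae shuttle vector of about 7.9 kb. In bacteria it is maintained at high copy through a ColE1/pUC-type origin and selected with ampicillin via the β-lactamase gene. In yeast it replicates episomally from the 2μ origin and is selected by uracil prototrophy through URA3 under its own promoter, a marker that can also be counterselected with 5-FOA. An f1 origin and remnants of lac regulatory and lacZα sequences are carried over from the parental cloning vectors.

The payload sits between attB1 and attB2 sites, the Gateway recombination scars of the backbone, although the catalogue lists restriction cloning with unknown sites. It consists of a short N-terminal fragment of rabbit cytochrome P450 CYP2C1 (the "Cyterm" portion), followed by linker/polylinker sequence and the full coding sequence of mAvicFP1, a constitutively fluorescent green protein derived from Aequorea victoria. An ADH1 terminator lies downstream. The yeast promoter driving the fusion is not identified in the feature table: the region upstream of attB1 is annotated only with small fragments of yeast sequences, so the record does not state it.

The stated purpose is to test the monomericity of mAvicFP1. The cytochrome P450 N-terminal segment generally acts as an endoplasmic reticulum membrane anchor that displays the fused protein on the cytoplasmic face. There, fluorescent proteins prone to oligomerise typically distort the membrane into visible structures, whereas true monomers leave a normal reticular pattern. The plasmid belongs to a set used for side-by-side characterisation of fluorescent proteins in budding yeast.
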