Features (pLannotate 1.2.2; 28 found; start..end, strand, type, name):
    105..126     +  protein_bind   CAP binding site: CAP binding activates transcription in the presence of cAMP. E. coli catabolite activator protein
    141..171     +  promoter       lac promoter: promoter for the E. coli lac operon
    179..195     +  protein_bind   lac operator: The lac repressor binds to the lac operator to inhibit transcription in E. coli. This inhibition can be relieved by adding lactose or isopropyl-β-D-thiogalactopyranoside (IPTG). lac repressor encoded by lacI
    276..704     -  rep_origin     f1 ori (sequence partly withheld): f1 bacteriophage origin of replication; arrow indicates direction of (+) strand synthesis
    715..969     -  CDS            BRP1 (fragment): BRP1_YEAST - Protein predicted: Swiss-Prot protein existence level 4. From Saccharomyces cerevisiae (strain ATCC 204508 / S288c) (Baker's yeast).
   1071..1087    -  promoter       ARG4 promoter (fragment): S. cerevisiae ARG4
   1192..1275    +  CDS            YG007_YEAST: Protein predicted: Swiss-Prot protein existence level 4. From Saccharomyces cerevisiae (strain ATCC 204508 / S288c) (Baker's yeast).
   1512..1536    +  protein_bind   attB1: mutant version of attB; recombination site for the Gateway® BP reaction BP Clonase™
   1537..1560    +  misc_feature   MCS (fragment): multiple cloning site
   1604..1690    +  CDS            CYP2C1 (fragment): CP2C1_RABIT - Experimental evidence at protein level: Swiss-Prot protein existence level 1. Cytochromes P450 are a group of heme-thiolate monooxygenases. In liver microsomes, this enzyme is involved in an NADPH-dependent electron transport pathway. It oxidizes a variety of structurally unrelated compounds, including steroids, fatty acids, and xenobiotics. From Oryctolagus cuniculus (Rabbit).
   1685..1728    +  misc_feature   MCS (fragment): multiple cloning site
   1742..2455    +  CDS            mAvicFP1: mAvicFP1 is a basic (constitutively fluorescent) green fluorescent protein published in 2019, derived from Aequorea victoria. It has low acid sensitivity.
   2467..2491    -  protein_bind   attB2: mutant version of attB; recombination site for the Gateway® BP reaction BP Clonase™
   2519..2545    +  misc_feature   MCS (fragment): pBluescript multiple cloning site
   2554..2572    -  promoter       T7 promoter: promoter for bacteriophage T7 RNA polymerase
   2573..2716    +  CDS            ADH1 (fragment): ADH1_YEAST - Also known as ADC1. Experimental evidence at protein level: Swiss-Prot protein existence level 1. This isozyme preferentially catalyzes the conversion of primary unbranched alcohols to their corresponding aldehydes. Also shows activity toward secondary alcohols. From Saccharomyces cerevisiae (strain ATCC 204508 / S288c) (Baker's yeast).
   2720..2907    +  terminator     ADH1 terminator: S. cerevisiae ADH1; transcription terminator for the S. cerevisiae alcohol dehydrogenase 1 (ADH1) gene
   2915..3072    +  CDS            lacZα (fragment): LacZα fragment of β-galactosidase; lacZ fragment
   3078..3129    -  misc_feature   bom (fragment): basis of mobility region from pBR322
   3134..3217    +  CDS            RAF1 (fragment): RAF_YEAST - Experimental evidence at transcript level: Swiss-Prot protein existence level 2. Antagonizes transcriptional repression of recombinase FLP by REP1-REP2. May play a role in plasmid partitioning. From Saccharomyces cerevisiae (strain ATCC 204508 / S288c) (Baker's yeast).
   3371..4717    -  rep_origin     2μ ori: yeast 2μ plasmid origin of replication
   4722..4738    -  promoter       tet promoter (fragment): E. coli promoter for tetracycline efflux protein gene
   4828..5631    -  CDS            URA3: orotidine-5'-phosphate decarboxylase, required for uracil biosynthesis; S. cerevisiae URA3; yeast auxotrophic marker, counterselectable with 5-fluoroorotic acid (5-FOA)
   5632..5847    -  promoter       URA3 promoter: S. cerevisiae URA3
   5958..6062    +  promoter       AmpR promoter: bla
   6063..6923    +  CDS            AmpR: β-lactamase; bla; confers resistance to ampicillin, carbenicillin, and related antibiotics
   7094..7682    +  rep_origin     ori: high-copy-number ColE1/pMB1/pBR322/pUC origin of replication
   7865..92      +  CDS            lacI (fragment) (across the origin): lac repressor; lacI; The lac repressor binds to the lac operator to inhibit transcription in E. coli. This inhibition can be relieved by adding lactose or isopropyl-β-D-thiogalactopyranoside (IPTG).
>Addgene plasmid #168092 | Cyterm-mAvicFP1 pDRF1-GW | addgene full sequence | sequence record 332006 | Addgene NGS Result
CGCCCAATACGCAAACCGCCTCTCCCCGCGCGTTGGCCGATTCATTAATGCAGCTGGCACGACAGGTTTC
CCGACTGGAAAGCGGGCAGTGAGCGCAACGCAATTAATGTGAGTTAGCTCACTCATTAGGCACCCCAGGC
TTTACACTTTATGCTTCCGGCTCGTATGTTGTGTGGAATTGTGAGCGGATAACAATTTCACACAGGAAAC
AGCTATGACCATGATTACGCCAAGCTTACCGCATCAGGAAATTGTAAGCGTTAATATTTTGTTAAAATTC
GCGTTAAATTTTTGTTAAATCAGCTCATTTTTTAACCAATAGGCCGAAATCGGCAAAATCCCTTATAAAT
CAAAAGAATAGACCGAGATAGGGT
[37 nt withheld, positions 375-411]
AAAGAACGTGGACTCCAACGTCAAAGG
[49 nt withheld, positions 439-487]
T
[91 nt withheld, positions 489-579]
G
[124 nt withheld, positions 581-704]
CCATTCGCCAAGCTTCCTGAAACGGAGAAACATAAACAGGCATTGCTGGGATCACCCATACATCACTCTG
TTTTGCCTGACCTTTTCCGGTAATTTGAAAACAAACCCGGTCTCGAAGCGGAGATCCGGCGATAATTACC
GCAGAAATAAACCCATACACGAGACGTAGAACCAGCCGCACATGGCCGGAGAAACTCCTGCGAGAATTTC
GTAAACTCGCGCGCATTGCATCTGTATTTCCTAATGCGGCACTTCCAGGCCTCGATCGAGACCGTTTATC
CATTGCTTTTTTGTTGTCTTTTTCCCTCGTTCACAGAAAGTCTGAAGAAGCTATAGTAGAACTATGAGCT
TTTTTTGTTTCTGTTTTCCTTTTTTTTTTTTTTACCTCTGTGGAAATTGTTACTCTCACACTCTTTAGTT
CGTTTGTTTGTTTTGTTTATTCCAATTATGACCGGTGACGAAACGTGGTCGATGGTGGGTACCGCTTATG
CTCCCCTCCATTAGTTTCGATTATATAAAAAGGCCAAATATTGTATTATTTTCAAATGTCCTATCATTAT
CGTCTAACATCTAATTTCTCTTAAATTTTTTCTCTTTCTTTCCTATAACACCAATAGTGAAAATCTTTTT
TTCTTCTATATCTACAAAAACTTTTTTTTTCTATCAACCTCGTTGATAAATTTTTTCTTTAACAATCGTT
AATAATTAATTAATTGGAAAATAACCATTTTTTCTCTCTTTTATACACACATTCAAAAGAAAGAAAAAAA
ATATACCCCAGCCTCGACTAGTGAATTCGCGGCCATCACAAGTTTGTACAAAAAAGCAGGCTGCTAGCGC
TACCGGACTCAGATCTGGTACCCCTTGCAGCTTCCAGTTGTCAGGAAGAGAAGGCTCCCATGGATCCTGT
GGTGGTGCTGGGGCTCTGTCTCTCCTGTTTGCTTCTCCTTTCACTCTGGAAACAGAGCTATGGGGGAGGG
AAGCTTCGAATTCTGCAGTCGACGGTACCGCGGGCCCGGGATCCACCGGTCGCCACCATGTCTAAGGGTG
CTGAACTGTTCAACGGTATCGTTCCTATCCTGATCGAACTGAACGGTGACGTTCATGGTCATAAGTTCTC
TGTTCGTGGTGAAGGTGAAGGTGACGCTGGTTCTGGTAAGATCGAAATCAAGTTCGTTTGCACCACCGGT
ACCCTGCCTGTTCCTTGGCCTACCCTGGTTACCACCTTATGCTACGGTGTTCAGTGCTTCACCCGTTACC
CTGAACATATGAAGCAGCATGACTTCTACAAGTCTGCTATGCCTGACGGTTACATCCAGAAGCGTACCAT
CTCTTTCCAGGACGACGGTCATTACAAGACCCGTGCTGAAGTTAAGTTCGAAGGTGACACCCTGGTTAAC
CGTATCGAACTGAAGGGTATCGACTTCAAGGAAGACGGTAACATCCTGGGTAACAAGATGGAATACAACT
ACAACTCTCATTCTGTTTACGTTCTGTCTGACAAGGCTAACAACGGTATCAAGGTTAACTTCAAGATCCG
TCATAACCTGAAGGGTGAAGGTATCCAGCTGGCTGACCATGACCAGCAGAACATCCCTATCGGTGACGGT
CCTGTTCTGCTGCCTGACTACCATTACCTGTCTACCCAGACCAAGATCACCAAGGACCCTAACGAAAAGC
GTGACCATATGAACCTGGTTGAATTCGTTACCGCTTGCGGTATCACCCATGGTATGGACGAACTGTACAA
GTGAGCGGCCGCACCCAGCTTTCTTGTACAAAGTGGTGTAGTTAATTCATGATGGCCGCTGCAGGTCGAC
CTCGAGGGGGGGCCCGGTACCCAATTCGCCCTATAGTGAGTCGTATTACGCGCGGATCCAGCTTTGGACT
TCTTCGCCAGAGGTTTGGTCAAGTCTCCAATCAAGGTTGTCGGCTTGTCTACCTTGCCAGAAATTTACGA
AAAGATGGAAAAGGGTCAAATCGTTGGTAGATACGTTGTTGACACTTCTAAATAAGCGAATTTCTTATGA
TTTATGATTTTTATTATTAAATAAGTTATAAAAAAAATAAGTGTATACAAATTTTAAAGTGACTCTTAGG
TTTTAAAACGAAAATTCTTATTCTTGAGTAACTCTTTCCTGTAGGTCAGGTTGCTTTCTCAGGTATAGCA
TGAGGTCGCTCTTATTGACCACACCTCTACCGGCATGCCAATTCACTGGCCGTCGTTTTACAACGTCGTG
ACTGGGAAAACCCTGGCGTTACCCAACTTAATCGCCTTGCAGCACATCCCCCTTTCGCCAGCTGGCGTAA
TAGCGAAGAGGCCCGCACCGATCGCCCTTCCCAACAGTTGCGCAGCCTGAATGGCGAATGGCGCCTGATG
CGGTATTTTCTCCTTACGCATCTGTGCGGTATTTCACACCGCATAATCGGATCGTACTTGTTACCCATCA
TTGAATTTTGAACATCCGAACCTGGGAGTTTTCCCTGAAACAGATAGTATATTTGAACCTGTATAATAAT
ATATAGTCTAGCGCTTTACGGAAGACAATGTATGTATTTCGGTTCCTGGAGAAACTATTGCATCTATTGC
ATAGGTAATCTTGCACGTCGCATCCCCGGTTCATTTTCTGCGTTTCCATCTTGCACTTCAATAGCATATC
TTTGTTAACGAAGCATCTGTGCTTCATTTTGTAGAACAAAAATGCAACGCGAGAGCGCTAATTTTTCAAA
CAAAGAATCTGAGCTGCATTTTTACAGAACAGAAATGCAACGCGAAAGCGCTATTTTACCAACGAAGAAT
CTGTGCTTCATTTTTGTAAAACAAAAATGCAACGCGAGAGCGCTAATTTTTCAAACAAAGAATCTGAGCT
GCATTTTTACAGAACAGAAATGCAACGCGAGAGCGCTATTTTACCAACAAAGAATCTATACTTCTTTTTT
GTTCTACAAAAATGCATCCCGAGAGCGCTATTTTTCTAACAAAGCATCTTAGATTACTTTTTTTCTCCTT
TGTGCGCTCTATAATGCAGTCTCTTGATAACTTTTTGCACTGTAGGTCCGTTAAGGTTAGAAGAAGGCTA
CTTTGGTGTCTATTTTCTCTTCCATAAAAAAAGCCTGACTCCACTTCCCGCGTTTACTGATTACTAGCGA
AGCTGCGGGTGCATTTTTTCAAGATAAAGGCATCCCCGATTATATTCTATACCGATGTGGATTGCGCATA
CTTTGTGAACAGAAAGTGATAGCGTTGATGATTCTTCATTGGTCAGAAAATTATGAACGGTTTCTTCTAT
TTTGTCTCTATATACTACGTATAGGAAATGTTTACATTTTCGTATTGTTTTCGATTCACTCTATGAATAG
TTCTTACTACAATTTTTTTGTCTAAAGAGTAATACTAGAGATAAACATAAAAAATGTAGAGGTCGAGTTT
AGATGCAAGTTCAAGGAGCGAAAGGTGGATGGGTAGGTTATATAGGGATATAGCACAGAGATATATAGCA
AAGAGATACTTTTGAGCAATGTTTGTGGAAGCGGTATTCGCAATATTTTAGTAGCTCGTTACAGTCCGGT
GCGTTTTTGGTTTTTTGAAAGTGCGTCTTCAGAGCGCTTTTGGTTTTCAAAAGCGCTCTGAAGTTCCTAT
ACTTTCTAGCTAGAGAATAGGAACTTCGGAATAGGAACTTCAAAGCGTTTCCGAAAACGAGCGCTTCCGA
AAATGCAACGCGAGCTGCGCACATACAGCTCACTGTTCACGTCGCACCTATATCTGCGTGTTGCCTGTAT
ATATATATACATGAGAAGAACGGCATAGTGCGTGTTTATGCTTAAATGCGTACTTATATGCGTCTATTTA
TGTAGGATGAAAGGTAGTCTAGTACCTCCTGTGATATTATCCCATTCCATGCGGGGTATCGTATGCTTCC
TTCAGCACTACCCTTTAGCTGTTCTATATGCTGCCACTCCTCAATTGGATTAGTCTCATCCTTCAATGCT
ATCATTTCCTTTGATATTGGATCGATCCGATGATAAGCTGTCAAACATGAGAATTGGGTAATAACTGATA
TAATTAAATTGAAGCTCTAATTTGTGAGTTTAGTATACATGCATTTACTTATAATACAGTTTTTTAGTTT
TGCTGGCCGCATCTTCTCAAATATGCTTCCCAGCCTGCTTTTCTGTAACGTTCACCCTCTACCTTAGCAT
CCCTTCCCTTTGCAAATAGTCCTCTTCCAACAATAATAATGTCAGATCCTGTAGAGACCACATCATCCAC
GGTTCTATACTGTTGACCCAATGCGTCTCCCTTGTCATCTAAACCCACACCGGGTGTCATAATCAACCAA
TCGTAACCTTCATCTCTTCCACCCATGTCTCTTTGAGCAATAAAGCCGATAACAAAATCTTTGTCGCTCT
TCGCAATGTCAACAGTACCCTTAGTATATTCTCCAGTAGATAGGGAGCCCTTGCATGACAATTCTGCTAA
CATCAAAAGGCCTCTAGGTTCCTTTGTTACTTCTTCTGCCGCCTGCTTCAAACCGCTAACAATACCTGGG
CCCACCACACCGTGTGCATTCGTAATGTCTGCCCATTCTGCTATTCTGTATACACCCGCAGAGTACTGCA
ATTTGACTGTATTACCAATGTCAGCAAATTTTCTGTCTTCGAAGAGTAAAAAATTGTACTTGGCGGATAA
TGCCTTTAGCGGCTTAACTGTGCCCTCCATGGAAAAATCAGTCAAGATATCCACATGTGTTTTTAGTAAA
CAAATTTTGGGACCTAATGCTTCAACTAACTCCAGTAATTCCTTGGTGGTACGAACATCCAATGAAGCAC
ACAAGTTTGTTTGCTTTTCGTGCATGATATTAAATAGCTTGGCAGCAACAGGACTAGGATGAGTAGCAGC
ACGTTCCTTATATGTAGCTTTCGACATGATTTATCTTCGTTTCCTGCATGTTTTTGTTCTGTGCAGTTGG
GTTAAGAATACTGGGCAATTTCATGTTTCTTCAACACTACATATGCGTATATATACCAATCTAAGTCTGT
GCTCCTTCCTTCGTTCTTCCTTCTGTTCGGAGATTACCGAATCAAAAAAATTTCAAGGAAACCGAAATCA
AAAAAAAGAATAAAAAAAAAATGATGAATTGAAAAGCTAATTCTTGAAGACGAAAGGGCCTCGTGATACG
CCTATTTTTATAGGTTAATGTCATGATAATAATGGTTTCTTAGACGTCAGGTGGCACTTTTCGGGGAAAT
GTGCGCGGAACCCCTATTTGTTTATTTTTCTAAATACATTCAAATATGTATCCGCTCATGAGACAATAAC
CCTGATAAATGCTTCAATAATATTGAAAAAGGAAGAGTATGAGTATTCAACATTTCCGTGTCGCCCTTAT
TCCCTTTTTTGCGGCATTTTGCCTTCCTGTTTTTGCTCACCCAGAAACGCTGGTGAAAGTAAAAGATGCT
GAAGATCAGTTGGGTGCACGAGTGGGTTACATCGAACTGGATCTCAACAGCGGTAAGATCCTTGAGAGTT
TTCGCCCCGAAGAACGTTTTCCAATGATGAGCACTTTTAAAGTTCTGCTATGTGGCGCGGTATTATCCCG
TATTGACGCCGGGCAAGAGCAACTCGGTCGCCGCATACACTATTCTCAGAATGACTTGGTTGAGTACTCA
CCAGTCACAGAAAAGCATCTTACGGATGGCATGACAGTAAGAGAATTATGCAGTGCTGCCATAACCATGA
GTGATAACACTGCGGCCAACTTACTTCTGACAACGATCGGAGGACCGAAGGAGCTAACCGCTTTTTTGCA
CAACATGGGGGATCATGTAACTCGCCTTGATCGTTGGGAACCGGAGCTGAATGAAGCCATACCAAACGAC
GAGCGTGACACCACGATGCCTGTAGCAATGGCAACAACGTTGCGCAAACTATTAACTGGCGAACTACTTA
CTCTAGCTTCCCGGCAACAATTAATAGACTGGATGGAGGCGGATAAAGTTGCAGGACCACTTCTGCGCTC
GGCCCTTCCGGCTGGCTGGTTTATTGCTGATAAATCTGGAGCCGGTGAGCGTGGGTCTCGCGGTATCATT
GCAGCACTGGGGCCAGATGGTAAGCCCTCCCGTATCGTAGTTATCTACACGACGGGGAGTCAGGCAACTA
TGGATGAACGAAATAGACAGATCGCTGAGATAGGTGCCTCACTGATTAAGCATTGGTAACTGTCAGACCA
AGTTTACTCATATATACTTTAGATTGATTTAAAACTTCATTTTTAATTTAAAAGGATCTAGGTGAAGATC
CTTTTTGATAATCTCATGACCAAAATCCCTTAACGTGAGTTTTCGTTCCACTGAGCGTCAGACCCCGTAG
AAAAGATCAAAGGATCTTCTTGAGATCCTTTTTTTCTGCGCGTAATCTGCTGCTTGCAAACAAAAAAACC
ACCGCTACCAGCGGTGGTTTGTTTGCCGGATCAAGAGCTACCAACTCTTTTTCCGAAGGTAACTGGCTTC
AGCAGAGCGCAGATACCAAATACTGTTCTTCTAGTGTAGCCGTAGTTAGGCCACCACTTCAAGAACTCTG
TAGCACCGCCTACATACCTCGCTCTGCTAATCCTGTTACCAGTGGCTGCTGCCAGTGGCGATAAGTCGTG
TCTTACCGGGTTGGACTCAAGACGATAGTTACCGGATAAGGCGCAGCGGTCGGGCTGAACGGGGGGTTCG
TGCACACAGCCCAGCTTGGAGCGAACGACCTACACCGAACTGAGATACCTACAGCGTGAGCTATGAGAAA
GCGCCACGCTTCCCGAAGGGAGAAAGGCGGACAGGTATCCGGTAAGCGGCAGGGTCGGAACAGGAGAGCG
CACGAGGGAGCTTCCAGGGGGAAACGCCTGGTATCTTTATAGTCCTGTCGGGTTTCGCCACCTCTGACTT
GAGCGTCGATTTTTGTGATGCTCGTCAGGGGGGCGGAGCCTATGGAAAAACGCCAGCAACGCGGCCTTTT
TACGGTTCCTGGCCTTTTGCTGGCCTTTTGCTCACATGTTCTTTCCTGCGTTATCCCCTGATTCTGTGGA
TAACCGTATTACCGCCTTTGAGTGAGCTGATACCGCTCGCCGCAGCCGAACGACCGAGCGCAGCGAGTCA
GTGAGCGAGGAAGCGGAAGAG
